Addgene plasmid #23710: pDONR223-PCTK3
Depositing lab: William Hahn & David Root. Depositing organization: Dana-Farber Cancer Institute. Publication: COT drives resistance to RAF inhibition through MAP kinase pathway reactivation. Johannessen CM, Boehm JS, Kim SY, Thomas SR, Wardwell L, Johnson LA, Emery CM, Stransky N, Cogdill AP, Barretina J, Caponigro G, Hieronymus H, Murray RR, Salehi-Ashtiani K, Hill DE, Vidal M, Zhao JJ, Yang X, Alkan O, Kim S, Harris JL, Wilson CJ, Myer VE, Finan PM, Root DE, Roberts TM, Golub T, Flaherty KT, Dummer R, Weber BL, Sellers WR, Schlegel R, Wargo JA, Hahn WC, Garraway LA. Nature. 2010 Dec 16;468(7326):968-72. doi: 10.1038/nature09627 PubMed 21107320.
Backbone
  Vector backbone: pDONR223
  Backbone manufacturer: Invitrogen
  Backbone size w/o insert (bp): 5005
  Vector type: Gateway Donor vector
Growth in bacteria
  Bacterial resistance: Spectinomycin, 50 μg/mL
  Growth temperature: 37°C
  Growth strain: DH5alpha
  Copy number: High Copy
Gene/Insert
  Gene/Insert name: PCTK3 (alt name: PCTAIRE protein kinase 3)
  Species: H. sapiens (human)
  Insert size (bp): 1419
  Entrez Gene: CDK18 (a.k.a. PCTK3, PCTAIRE, PCTAIRE3)
  Cloning method: Gateway Cloning
  Sequencing primers: 5′ M13pUC-fwd; 3′ M13rev
Terms and licenses: Academic/Nonprofit Terms; Industry Terms: Not Available to Industry
Depositor comments: The ORF has no Stop codon. This design enables easy recombination into a destination vector to add an epitope tag of choice and Stop codon to the ORF. Do NOT use this plasmid directly for transfections. A set of 4 custom lentiviral vectors is available ( pLX301 (http://www.addgene.org/25895/) , pLX302 (http://www.addgene.org/25896/) , pLX303 (http://www.addgene.org/25897/) , pLX304 (http://www.addgene.org/25890/) ) to be used to express these ORFs in mammalian cells. These plasmids are not included in the kit and must be ordered separately.
How to cite: pDONR223-PCTK3 was a gift from William Hahn & David Root (Addgene plasmid # 23710 ; http://n2t.net/addgene:23710 ; RRID:Addgene_23710)
