[The description below was written by a language model from this plasmid's Addgene catalogue record.]
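Description:
pDONR223-PCTK3 is a Gateway entry clone built in the pDONR223 donor backbone (about 5 kb without insert), carrying the human open reading frame for PCTAIRE protein kinase 3, now designated CDK18. The insert is recorded as 1,419 bp and was introduced by Gateway recombination, so in the finished plasmid the ORF would be expected to sit between the attL sites that allow transfer by LR recombination into any compatible destination vector. The plasmid is maintained in E. coli at high copy number under spectinomycin selection. No feature table accompanies the record, so the origin of replication and the exact recombination sites are not itemised, but the listed M13 forward and reverse sequencing primers indicate priming sites flanking the insert.

The key design feature is that the ORF lacks a stop codon. This "open" configuration lets the coding sequence read through into a destination vector that supplies a C-terminal epitope tag and the terminating codon, so the user can choose the tag at the transfer step. Because the donor backbone is a shuttling vector with no stated promoter for expression in mammalian cells, the depositors note that it should not be transfected directly. Instead it is intended as a source clone, and a companion set of lentiviral destination vectors (the pLX301–pLX304 series, obtained separately) is suggested for expressing the ORF in mammalian cells. The clone belongs to a kit of kinase ORFs, and the associated publication concerns resistance to RAF inhibition through reactivation of the MAP kinase pathway, consistent with use in gain-of-function expression studies.
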