>Addgene plasmid #23710 | pDONR223-PCTK3 | depositor partial sequence | sequence record 11161 | Author sequence
ATGAACAAGATGAAGAACTTTAAGCGCCGTTTCTCCCTGTCAGTGCCCCGCACTGAGACCATTGAAGAAT
CCTTGGCTGAATTCACGGAGCAATTCAACCAGCTCCACAACCGGCGGAATGAGAACTTGCAGCTCGGTCC
TCTTGGCAGAGACCCCCCGCAGGAGTGCAGCACCTTCTCCCCAACAGACAGCGGGGAGGAGCCGGGGCAG
CTCTCCCCTGGCGTGCAGTTCCAGCGGCGGCAGAACCAGCGCCGCTTCTCCATGGAGGACGTCAGCAAGA
GGCTCTCTCTGCCCATGGATATCCGCCTGCCCCAGGAATTCCTACAGAAGCTACAGATGGAGAGCCCAGA
TCTGCCCAAGCCGCTCAGCCGCATGTCCCGCCGGGCCTCCCTGTCAGACATTGGCTTTGGGAAACTGGAA
ACATACGTGAAACTGGACAAACTGGGAGAGGGCACCTATGCCACAGTCTTCAAAGGGCGCAGCAAACTGA
TGGAGAACCTTGTGGCCCTGAAAGAGATCCGGCTGGAGCACGAGGAGGGAGCGCCCTGCACTGCCATCCG
AGAGGTGTCTCTGCTGAAGAACCTGAAGCACGCCAATATTGTGACCCTGCATGACCTCATCCACACAGAT
CGGTCCCTCACCCTGGTGTTTGAGTACCTGGACAGTGACCTGAAGCAGTATCTGGACCACTGTGGGAACC
TCATGAGCATGCACAACGTCAAGATTTTCATGTTCCAGCTGCTCCGGGGCCTCGCCTACTGTCACCACCG
CAAGATCCTGCACCGGGACCTGAAGCCCCAGAACCTGCTCATCAACGAGAGGGGGGAGCTGAAGCTGGCC
GACTTTGGACTGGCCAGGGCCAAGTCAGTGCCCACAAAGACTTACTCCAATGAGGTGGTGACCCTGTGGT
ACAGGCCCCCCGATGTGCTGCTGGGATCCACAGAGTACTCCACCCCCATTGATATGTGGGGCGTGGGCTG
CATCCACTACGAGATGGCCACAGGGAGGCCCCTCTTCCCGGGCTCCACAGTCAAGGAGGAGCTGCACCTC
ATCTTTCGCCTCCTCGGGACCCCCACAGAAGAGACGTGGCCCGGCGTGACCGCCTTCTCTGAGTTCCGCA
CCTACAGCTTCCCCTGCTACCTCCCGCAGCCGCTCATCAACCACGCGCCCAGGTTGGATACGGATGGCAT
CCACCTCCTGAGCAGCCTGCTCCTGTATGAATCCAAGAGTCGCATGTCAGCAGAGGCTGCCCTGAGTCAC
TCCTACTTCCGGTCTCTGGGAGAGCGTGTGCACCAGCTTGAAGACACTGCCTCCATCTTCTCCCTGAAGG
AGATCCAGCTCCAGAAGGACCCAGGCTACCGAGGCTTGGCCTTCCAGCAGCCAGGACGAGGGAAGAACAG
GCGGCAGAGCATCTTCTGA
