>Addgene plasmid #23710 | pDONR223-PCTK3 | addgene partial sequence | sequence record 29498 | 23710 with M13pUC-fwd
CGGGCCCAATAATGATTTTATTTTGACTGATAGTGACCTGTTCGTTGCAACAAATTGATGAGCAATGCTT
TTTTATAATGCCAACTTTGTAGAAAAAAGTTGGCATGAACAAGATGAAGAACTTTAAGCGCCGTTTCTCC
CTGTCAGTGCCCCGCACTGAGACCATTGAAGAATCCTTGGCTGAATTCACGGAGCAATTCAACCAGCTCC
ACAACCGGCGGAATGAGAACTTGCAGCTCGGTCCTCTTGGCAGAGACCCCCCGCAGGAGTGCAGCACCTT
CTCCCCAACAGACAGCGGGGAGGAGCCGGGGCAGCTCTCCCCTGGCGTGCAGTTCCAGCGGCGGCAGAAC
CAGCGCCGCTTCTCCATGGAGGACGTCAGCAAGAGGCTCTCTCTGCCCATGGATATCCGCCTGCCCCAGG
AATTCCTACAGAAGCTACAGATGGAGAGCCCAGATCTGCCCAAGCCGCTCAGCCGCATGTCCCGCCGGGC
CTCCCTGTCAGACATTGGCTTTGGGAAACTGGAAACATACGTGAAACTGGACAAACTGGGAGAGGGCACC
TATGCCACAGTCTTCAAAGGGCGCAACAAACTGATGGAGAACCTTGTGGCCCTGAAAGAGATCCGGCTGG
AGCACGAGGAGGGAGCGCCCTGCACTGCCATCCGAGAGGTGTCTCTGCTGAAGAACCTGAAGCACGCCCA
ATATTGTGAC
